>Addgene plasmid #184716 | pPBbsr2-EBFP2-OptoSTIM1(CRY2clust) | addgene full sequence | sequence record 362311 | Addgene Partial NGS Result
CTAAATTGTAAGCGTTAATATTTTGTTAAAATTCGCGTTAAATTTTTGTTAAATCAGCTCATTTTTTAAC
CAATAGGCCGAAATCGGCAAAATCCCTTATAAATCAAAAGAATAGACCGAGATAGGGT
[37 nt withheld, positions 129-165]
AAAGAACGTGGACTCCAACGTCAAAGG
[49 nt withheld, positions 193-241]
T
[91 nt withheld, positions 243-333]
G
[124 nt withheld, positions 335-458]
CCCATTCGCCATTCAGGCTGCGCAACTGTTGGGAAGGGCGATCGGTGCGGGCCTCTTCGCTATTACGCCA
GCTGGCGAAAGGGGGATGTGCTGCAAGGCGATTAAGTTGGGTAACGCCAGGGTTTTCCCAGTCACGACGT
TGTAAAACGACGGCCAGTGAGCGCGCGTAATACGACTCACTATAGGGCGAATTGGGGCGCGCCATTCTAG
ATTAACCCTAGAAAGATAGTCTGCGTAAAATTGACGCATGCATTCTTGAAATATTGCTCTCTCTTTCTAA
ATAGCGCGAATCCGTCGCTGTGCATTTAGGACATCTCAGTCGCCGCTTGGAGCTCCCGTGAGGCGTGCTT
GTCAATGCGGTAAGTGTCACTGATTTTGAACTATAACGACCGCGTGAGTCAAAATGACGCATGATTATCT
TTTACGTGACTTTTAAGATTTAACTCATACGATAATTATATTGTTATTTCATGTTCTACTTACGTGATAA
CTTATTATATATATATTTTCTTGTTATAGATATCAACTAGAATGCTAGCATGGGCCCATCTCGACATTGA
TTATTGACTAGTTATTAATAGTAATCAATTACGGGGTCATTAGTTCATAGCCCATATATGGAGTTCCGCG
TTACATAACTTACGGTAAATGGCCCGCCTGGCTGACCGCCCAACGACCCCCGCCCATTGACGTCAATAAT
GACGTATGTTCCCATAGTAACGCCAATAGGGACTTTCCATTGACGTCAATGGGTGGAGTATTTACGGTAA
ACTGCCCACTTGGCAGTACATCAAGTGTATCATATGCCAAGTACGCCCCCTATTGACGTCAATGACGGTA
AATGGCCCGCCTGGCATTATGCCCAGTACATGACCTTATGGGACTTTCCTACTTGGCAGTACATCTACGT
ATTAGTCATCGCTATTACCATGGTCGAGGTGAGCCCCACGTTCTGCTTCACTCTCCCCATCTCCCCCCCC
TCCCCACCCCCAATTTTGTATTTATTTATTTTTTAATTATTTTGTGCAGCGATGGGGGCGGGGGGGGGGG
GGGNSGCGCGCCRGGSGGGGSGGGGSGGGGSGRGGGGSGGGGSGGGGSGAGGCGGAGAGGTGCGGCGGCA
GCCAATCAGAGCGGCGCGCTCCGAAAGTTTCCTTTTATGGCGAGGCGGCGGCGGCGGCGGCCCTATAAAA
AGCGAAGCGCGCGGCGGGCGGGAGTCGCTGCGCGCTGCCTTCGCCCCGTGCCCCGCTCCGCCGCCGCCTC
GCGCCGCCCGCCCCGGCTCTGACTGACCGCGTTACTCCCACAGGTGAGCGGGCGGGACGGCCCTTCTCCT
CCGGGCTGTAATTAGCGCTTGGTTTAATGACGGCTTGTTTCTTTTCTGTGGCTGCGTGAAAGCCTTGAGG
GGCTCCGGGAGGGCCCTTTGTGCGGGGGGAGCGGCTCGGGGGGTGCGTGCGTGTGTGTGTGCGTGGGGAG
CGCCGCGTGCGGCTCCGCGCTGCCCGGCGGCTGTGAGCGCTGCGGGCGCGGCGCGGGGCTTTGTGCGCTC
CGCAGTGTGCGCGAGGGGAGCGCGGCCGGGGGCGGTGCCCCGCGGTGCGGGGGGGGCTGCGAGGGGAACA
AAGGCTGCGTGCGGGGTGTGTGCGTGGGGGGGTGAGCAGGGGGTGTGGGCGCGTCGGTCGGGCTGCAACC
CCCCCTGCACCCCCCTCCCCGAGTTGCTGAGCACGGCCCGGCTTCGGGTGCGGGGCTCCGTACGGGGCGT
GGCGCGGGGCTCGCCGTGCCGGGCGGGGGGTGGCGGCAGGTGGGGGTGCCGGGCGGGGCGGGGCCGCCTC
GGGCCGGGGAGGGCTCGGGGGAGGGGCGCGGCGGCCCCCGGAGCGCCGGCGGCTGTCGAGGCGCGGCGAG
CCGCAGCCATTGCCTTTTATGGTAATCGTGCGAGAGGGCGCAGGGACTTCCTTTGTCCCAAATCTGTGCG
GAGCCGAAATCTGGGAGGCGCCGCCGCACCCCCTCTAGCGGGCGCGGGGCGAAGCGGTGCGGCGCCGGCA
GGAAGGAAATGGGCGGGGAGGGCCTTCGTGCGTCGCCGCGCCGCCGTCCCCTTCTCCCTCTCCAGCCTCG
GGGCTGTCCGCGGGGGGACGGCTGCCTTCGGGGGGGACGGGGCAGGGCGGGGTTCGGCTTCTGGCGTGTG
ACCGGCGGCTCTAGAGCCTCTGCTAACCATGTTCATGCCTTCTTCTTTTTCCTACAGCTCCTGGGCAACG
TGCTGGTTATTGTGCTGTCTCATCATTTTGGCAAAGAATTGGGATCCGAATTCGCCACCATGGTGAGCAA
GGGCGAGGAGCTGTTCACCGGGGTGGTGCCCATCCTGGTCGAGCTGGACGGCGACGTAAACGGCCACAAG
TTCAGCGTGAGGGGCGAGGGCGAGGGCGATGCCACCAACGGCAAGCTGACCCTGAAGTTCATCTGCACCA
CCGGCAAGCTGCCCGTGCCCTGGCCCACCCTCGTGACCACCCTGAGCCACGGCGTGCAGTGCTTCGCCCG
CTACCCCGACCACATGAAGCAGCACGACTTCTTCAAGTCCGCCATGCCCGAAGGCTACGTCCAGGAGCGC
ACCATCTTCTTCAAGGACGACGGCACCTACAAGACCCGCGCCGAGGTGAAGTTCGAGGGCGACACCCTGG
TGAACCGCATCGAGCTGAAGGGCGTTGACTTCAAGGAGGACGGCAACATCCTGGGGCACAAGCTGGAGTA
CAACTTCAACAGCCACAACATCTATATCATGGCCGTCAAGCAGAAGAACGGCATCAAGGTGAACTTCAAG
ATCCGCCACAACGTGGAGGACGGCAGCGTGCAGCTCGCCGACCACTACCAGCAGAACACCCCCATCGGCG
ACGGCCCCGTGCTGCTGCCCGACAGCCACTACCTGAGCACCCAGTCCGTGCTGAGCAAAGACCCCAACGA
GAAGCGCGATCACATGGTCCTGCTGGAGTTCCGCACCGCCGCCGGGATCACTCTCGGCATGGACGAGCTG
TACAAGCCACCGGTCGCCACCATGAAGATGGACAAAAAGACCATCGTCTGGTTTCGGAGAGATTTGAGAA
TAGAAGATAATCCCGCGCTCGCCGCCGCGGCCCACGAGGGTTCCGTCTTCCCCGTTTTCATTTGGTGTCC
TGAAGAAGAAGGCCAGTTTTATCCCGGAAGGGCCTCTAGGTGGTGGATGAAGCAAAGTCTGGCCCATCTT
AGCCAGTCACTGAAAGCACTGGGCAGTGATCTTACCCTGATCAAGACACACAATACCATCTCTGCCATCC
TCGACTGCATCAGGGTGACCGGCGCAACGAAAGTCGTGTTTAACCACCTGTACGATCCAGTTAGTCTGGT
GCGCGACCACACTGTGAAGGAGAAGCTGGTGGAACGGGGGATCAGTGTGCAGAGCTACAACGGGGACCTT
CTGTACGAGCCATGGGAGATCTATTGCGAGAAAGGGAAACCGTTCACCTCCTTCAACAGTTACTGGAAGA
AATGTTTGGATATGTCAATAGAGTCCGTTATGTTGCCCCCTCCCTGGAGACTGATGCCGATTACTGCTGC
TGCAGAGGCCATCTGGGCCTGCTCCATCGAGGAACTCGGTCTGGAAAATGAAGCAGAAAAGCCAAGCAAT
GCACTTCTCACTAGAGCCTGGAGCCCCGGCTGGTCTAATGCCGACAAGCTGCTTAACGAGTTCATCGAAA
AACAACTGATTGACTACGCGAAGAACTCCAAGAAAGTGGTAGGTAACTCAACTAGCTTGCTCTCTCCATA
TCTCCATTTTGGCGAGATTTCTGTCCGCCATGTATTTCAGTGCGCTCGGATGAAACAGATTATCTGGGCT
CGCGATAAAAACAGCGAAGGCGAAGAAAGCGCCGATCTGTTCCTGCGAGGGATCGGACTTCGGGAATACT
CCCGGTATATATGTTTCAACTTTCCATTCACACACGAGCAGAGTCTGTTGTCCCACCTCAGGTTCTTCCC
CTGGGACGCCGATGTCGACAAGTTCAAAGCCTGGCGGCAGGGAAGAACAGGCTATCCCCTGGTGGATGCT
GGAATGAGAGAGCTGTGGGCCACTGGCTGGATGCACAATAGGATCCGCGTGATTGTGAGCTCCTTTGCTG
TGAAGTTCCTGCTGCTGCCTTGGAAGTGGGGCATGAAATATTTTTGGGATACACTGCTGGATGCCGACCT
GGAGTGTGACATCCTGGGGTGGCAGTACATCTCCGGATCTATTCCAGATGGCCATGAACTGGATAGGCTG
GACAACCCCGCTCTGCAGGGCGCTAAGTATGACCCTGAGGGAGAATACATCAGGCAGTGGCTGCCTGAGC
TGGCTAGGCTGCCAACTGAATGGATTCACCATCCCTGGGACGCTCCTCTGACAGTGCTGAAGGCCAGTGG
GGTGGAGCTGGGAACTAATTACGCTAAACCTATCGTGGATATTGACACCGCCAGAGAGCTGCTGGCTAAG
GCCATCTCCCGGACCAGAGAAGCCCAGATCATGATTGGCGCTGCCGCTCGAGATCCTCCAGACCTCGATA
ACGTGTACAGTGGGGGAGGCGGAGGGGGTGGTTCAGGTGGTGGTGGTGGTGGTGGTTCGGGTGGTGGCGG
AGGGGGAGGCTCCGGACTCAGATCTAAGGAGCACATGAAGAAGATGATGAAGGACTTGGAGGGGTTACAC
CGAGCTGAGCAGAGTCTGCATGACCTTCAGGAAAGGCTGCACAAGGCCCAGGAGGAGCACCGCACAGTGG
AGGTGGAGAAGGTCCATCTGGAAAAGAAGCTGCGCGATGAGATCAACCTTGCTAAGCAGGAAGCCCAGCG
GCTGAAGGAGCTGCGGGAGGGTACTGAGAATGAGCGGAGCCGCCAAAAATATGCTGAGGAGGAGTTGGAG
CAGGTTCGGGAGGCCTTGAGGAAAGCAGAGAAGGAGCTAGAATCTCACAGCTCATGGTATGCTCCAGAGG
CCCTTCAGAAGTGGCTGCAGCTGACACATGAGGTGGAGGTGCAATATTACAACATCAAGAAGCAAAATGC
TGAGAAGCAGCTGCTGGTGGCCAAGGAGGGGGCTGAGAAGATAAAAAAGAAGAGAAACACACTCTTTGGC
ACCTTCCACGTGGCCCACAGCTCTTCCCTGGATGATGTAGATCATAAAATTCTAACAGCTAAGCAAGCAC
TGAGCGAGGTGACAGCAGCATTGCGGGAGCGCCTGCACCGCTGGCAACAGATCGAGATCCTCTGTGGCTT
CCAGATTGTCAACAACCCTGGCATCCACTCACTGGTGGCTGCCCTCAACATAGACCCCAGCTGGATGGGC
AGTACACGCCCCAACCCTGCTCACTTCATCATGACTGACGACGTGGATGACATGGATGAGGAGATTGTGT
CTCCCTTGTCCATGCAGTCCCCTAGCCTGCAGAGCAGTGTTCGGCAGCGCCTGACGGAGCCACAGCATGG
CCTGGGATCTCAGAGAGATTTGACCCATTCCGATTCGGAGTCCTCCCTCCACATGAGTGACCGCCAGCGT
GTGGCCCCCAAACCTCCTCAGATGAGCCGTGCTGCAGACGAGGCTCTCAATGCCATGACTTCCAATGGCA
GCCACCGGCTGATCGAGGGGGTCCACCCAGGGTCTCTGGTGGAGAAACTGCCTGACAGCCCTGCCCTGGC
CAAGAAGGCATTACTGGCGCTGAACCATGGGCTGGACAAGGCCCACAGCCTGATGGAGCTGAGCCCCTCA
GCCCCACCTGGTGGCTCTCCACATTTGGATTCTTCCCGTTCTCACAGCCCCAGCTCCCCAGACCCAGACA
CACCATCTCCAGTTGGGGACAGCCGAGCCCTGCAAGCCAGCCGAAACACACGCATTCCCCACCTGGCTGG
CAAGAAGGCTGTGGCTGAGGAGGATAATGGCTCTATTGGCGAGGAAACAGACTCCAGCCCAGGCCGGAAG
AAGTTTCCCCTCAAAATCTTTAAGAAGCCTCTTAAGAAGTAGGTCGACGGGCCGCGGTAACAATTGTTAA
CTAACTTAAGCTAGCAACGGTTTCCCTCTAGCGGGATCAATTCCGCCCCCCCCCCCTAACGTTACTGGCC
GAAGCCGCTTGGAATAAGGCCGGTGTGCGTTTGTCTATATGTTATTTTCCACCATATTGCCGTCTTTTGG
CAATGTGAGGGCCCGGAAACCTGGCCCTGTCTTCTTGACGAGCATTCCTAGGGGTCTTTCCCCTCTCGCC
AAAGGAATGCAAGGTCTGTTGAATGTCGTGAAGGAAGCAGTTCCTCTGGAAGCTTCTTGAAGACAAACAA
CGTCTGTAGCGACCCTTTGCAGGCAGCGGAACCCCCCACCTGGCGACAGGTGCCTCTGCGGCCAAAAGCC
ACGTGTATAAGATACACCTGCAAAGGCGGCACAACCCCAGTGCCACGTTGTGAGTTGGATAGTTGTGGAA
AGAGTCAAATGGCTCTCCTCAAGCGTATTCAACAAGGGGCTGAAGGATGCCCAGAAGGTACCCCATTGTA
TGGGATCTGATCTGGGGCCTCGGTGCACATGCTTTACATGTGTTTAGTCGAGGTTAAAAAAACGTCTAGG
CCCCCCGAACCACGGGGACGTGGTTTTCCTTTGAAAAACACGATAATACCATGGTCATGAAAACATTTAA
CATTTCTCAACAAGATCTAGAATTAGTAGAAGTAGCGACAGAGAAGATTACAATGCTTTATGAGGATAAT
AAACATCATGTGGGAGCGGCAATTCGTACGAAAACAGGAGAAATCATTTCGGCAGTACATATTGAAGCGT
ATATAGGACGAGTAACTGTTTGTGCAGAAGCCATTGCGATTGGTAGTGCAGTTTCGAATGGACAAAAGGA
TTTTGACACGATTGTAGCTGTTAGACACCCTTATTCTGACGAAGTAGATAGAAGTATTCGAGTGGTAAGT
CCTTGTGGTATGTGTAGGGAGTTGATTTCAGACTATGCACCAGATTGTTTTGTGTTAATAGAAATGAATG
GCAAGTTAGTCAAAACTACGATTGAAGAACTCATTCCACTCAAATATACCCGAAATTAAAAGTCGAGATG
CATCGATGATCTAGAGCTCGCTGATCAGCCTCGACTGTGCCTTCTAGTTGCCAGCCATCTGTTGTTTGCC
CCTCCCCCGTGCCTTCCTTGACCCTGGAAGGTGCCACTCCCACTGTCCTTTCCTAATAAAATGAGGAAAT
TGCATCGCATTGTCTGAGTAGGTGTCATTCTATTCTGGGGGGTGGGGTGGGGCAGGACAGCAAGGGGGAG
GATTGGGAAGACAATAGCAGGCATGCTGGGGATGCGGTGGGCTCTATGGCTTCTGAGGCGGAAAGAACCT
GCAGCCCAAGCTTGGCGTAATCATGGTCATAGCTGTTTCCTGTGTGAAATTGTTATCCGCTCACAATTCC
ACACAACATACGAGCCGGAAGCATAAAGTGTAAAGCCTGGGGTGCCTAATGAGTGAGCTAACTCACATTA
ATTGCGTTGCGCTCACTGCCCGCTTTCCAGTCGGGAAACCTGTCGTGCCAGCTGCATTAATGAATCGGCC
AACGCGCGGGGAGAGGCGGTTTGCGTATTGGGCGCTCTTCCGCTTCCTCGCTCACTGACTCGCTGCGCTC
GGTCGTTCGGCTGCGGCGAGCGGTATCAGCTCACTCAAAGGCGGTAATACGGTTATCCACAGAATCAGGG
GATAACGCAGGAAAGRACMKRTAAAACACATGCGTCAATTTTACGCATGATTATCTTTAACGTACGTCAC
AATATGATTATCTTTCYARGGKYARKCWWGYWKRSGMKKYKRWGGRCTCTAKSKCTTCTGAGGCGGAAAG
AACCTGCAGCCCAAGCTTGGCGTAATCATGGTCATAGCTGTTTCCTGTGTGAAATTGTTATCCGCTCACA
ATTCCACACAACATACGAGCCGGAAGCATAAAGTGTAAAGCCTGGGGTGCCTAATGAGTGAGCTAACTCA
CATTAATTGCGTTGCGCTCACTGCCCGCTTTCCAGTCGGGAAACCTGTCGTGCCAGCTGCATTAATGAAT
CGGCCAACGCGCGGGGAGAGGCGGTTTGCGTATTGGGCGCTCTTCCGCTTCCTCGCTCACTGACTCGCTG
CGCTCGGTCGTTCGGCTGCGGCGAGCGGTATCAGCTCACTCAAAGGCGGTAATACGGTTATCCACAGAAT
CAGGGGATAACGCAGGAAAGAACATGTGAGCAAAAGGCCAGCAAAAGGCCAGGAACCGTAAAAAGGCCGC
GTTGCTGGCGTTTTTCCATAGGCTCCGCCCCCCTGACGAGCATCACAAAAATCGACGCTCAAGTCAGAGG
TGGCGAAACCCGACAGGACTATAAAGATACCAGGCGTTTCCCCCTGGAAGCTCCCTCGTGCGCTCTCCTG
TTCCGACCCTGCCGCTTACCGGATACCTGTCCGCCTTTCTCCCTTCGGGAAGCGTGGCGCTTTCTCATAG
CTCACGCTGTAGGTATCTCAGTTCGGTGTAGGTCGTTCGCTCCAAGCTGGGCTGTGTGCACGAACCCCCC
GTTCAGCCCGACCGCTGCGCCTTATCCGGTAACTATCGTCTTGAGTCCAACCCGGTAAGACACGACTTAT
CGCCACTGGCAGCAGCCACTGGTAACAGGATTAGCAGAGCGAGGTATGTAGGCGGTGCTACAGAGTTCTT
GAAGTGGTGGCCTAACTACGGCTACACTAGAAGAACAGTATTTGGTATCTGCGCTCTGCTGAAGCCAGTT
ACCTTCGGAAAAAGAGTTGGTAGCTCTTGATCCGGCAAACAAACCACCGCTGGTAGCGGTGGTTTTTTTG
TTTGCAAGCAGCAGATTACGCGCAGAAAAAAAGGATCTCAAGAAGATCCTTTGATCTTTTCTACGGGGTC
TGACGCTCAGTGGAACGAAAACTCACGTTAAGGGATTTTGGTCATGAGATTATCAAAAAGGATCTTCACC
TAGATCCTTTTAAATTAAAAATGAAGTTTTAAATCAATCTAAAGTATATATGAGTAAACTTGGTCTGACA
GTTACCAATGCTTAATCAGTGAGGCACCTATCTCAGCGATCTGTCTATTTCGTTCATCCATAGTTGCCTG
ACTCCCCGTCGTGTAGATAACTACGATACGGGAGGGCTTACCATCTGGCCCCAGTGCTGCAATGATACCG
CGAGACCCACGCTCACCGGCTCCAGATTTATCAGCAATAAACCAGCCAGCCGGAAGGGCCGAGCGCAGAA
GTGGTCCTGCAACTTTATCCGCCTCCATCCAGTCTATTAATTGTTGCCGGGAAGCTAGAGTAAGTAGTTC
GCCAGTTAATAGTTTGCGCAACGTTGTTGCCATTGCTACAGGCATCGTGGTGTCACGCTCGTCGTTTGGT
ATGGCTTCATTCAGCTCCGGTTCCCAACGATCAAGGCGAGTTACATGATCCCCCATGTTGTGCAAAAAAG
CGGTTAGCTCCTTCGGTCCTCCGATCGTTGTCAGAAGTAAGTTGGCCGCAGTGTTATCACTCATGGTTAT
GGCAGCACTGCATAATTCTCTTACTGTCATGCCATCCGTAAGATGCTTTTCTGTGACTGGTGAGTACTCA
ACCAAGTCATTCTGAGAATAGTGTATGCGGCGACCGAGTTGCTCTTGCCCGGCGTCAATACGGGATAATA
CCGCGCCACATAGCAGAACTTTAAAAGTGCTCATCATTGGAAAACGTTCTTCGGGGCGAAAACTCTCAAG
GATCTTACCGCTGTTGAGATCCAGTTCGATGTAACCCACTCGTGCACCCAACTGATCTTCAGCATCTTTT
ACTTTCACCAGCGTTTCTGGGTGAGCAAAAACAGGAAGGCAAAATGCCGCAAAAAAGGGAATAAGGGCGA
CACGGAAATGTTGAATACTCATACTCTTCCTTTTTCAATATTATTGAAGCATTTATCAGGGTTATTGTCT
CATGAGCGGATACATATTTGAATGTATTTAGAAAAATAAACAAATAGGGGTTCCGCGCACATTTCCCCGA
AAAGTGCCAC
Features (pLannotate 1.2.2; 26 found; start..end, strand, type, name):
     30..458     -  rep_origin     f1 ori (sequence partly withheld): f1 bacteriophage origin of replication; arrow indicates direction of (+) strand synthesis
    463..618     -  CDS            lacZα (fragment): LacZα fragment of β-galactosidase; lacZ fragment
    626..644     +  promoter       T7 promoter: promoter for bacteriophage T7 RNA polymerase
   1011..1390    +  enhancer       CMV enhancer: human cytomegalovirus immediate early enhancer
   1392..1668    +  promoter       chicken β-actin promoter: No description available
   1669..2685    +  intron         chimeric intron: chimera between introns from chicken β-actin and rabbit β-globin
   2758..3474    +  CDS            EBFP2: EBFP2 is a basic (constitutively fluorescent) blue fluorescent protein published in 2007, derived from Aequorea victoria. It is reported to be a rapidly-maturing monomer with moderate acid sensitivity.
   3490..5001    +  CDS            CRY2 (fragment): CRY2_ARATH - Also known as PHH1 From Arabidopsis thaliana (Mouse-ear cress).
   5044..5064    -  CDS            9xHis (fragment): 9xHis affinity tag
   5101..6447    +  CDS            STIM1 (fragment): STIM1_HUMAN - Also known as GOK From Homo sapiens (Human).
   6525..7086    +  misc_feature   IRES: internal ribosome entry site (IRES) of the encephalomyocarditis virus (EMCV)
   7095..7514    +  CDS            bsr: BSR_BACCE - Experimental evidence at protein level: Swiss-Prot protein existence level 1. Catalyzes the deamination of the cytosine moiety of the antibiotics blasticidin S, cytomycin and acetylblasticidin S. From Bacillus cereus.
   7563..7787    +  polyA_signal   bGH poly(A) signal: bovine growth hormone polyadenylation signal
   7791..7807    +  promoter       SV40 promoter (fragment): SV40 enhancer and early promoter
   7858..7874    -  protein_bind   lac operator: The lac repressor binds to the lac operator to inhibit transcription in E. coli. This inhibition can be relieved by adding lactose or isopropyl-β-D-thiogalactopyranoside (IPTG). lac repressor encoded by lacI
   7882..7912    -  promoter       lac promoter: promoter for the E. coli lac operon
   7927..7948    -  protein_bind   CAP binding site: CAP binding activates transcription in the presence of cAMP. E. coli catabolite activator protein
   7961..8053    -  CDS            lacI (fragment): lac repressor; lacI; The lac repressor binds to the lac operator to inhibit transcription in E. coli. This inhibition can be relieved by adding lactose or isopropyl-β-D-thiogalactopyranoside (IPTG).
   8286..8302    +  promoter       SV40 promoter (fragment): SV40 enhancer and early promoter
   8353..8369    -  protein_bind   lac operator: The lac repressor binds to the lac operator to inhibit transcription in E. coli. This inhibition can be relieved by adding lactose or isopropyl-β-D-thiogalactopyranoside (IPTG). lac repressor encoded by lacI
   8377..8407    -  promoter       lac promoter: promoter for the E. coli lac operon
   8422..8443    -  protein_bind   CAP binding site: CAP binding activates transcription in the presence of cAMP. E. coli catabolite activator protein
   8456..8548    -  CDS            lacI (fragment): lac repressor; lacI; The lac repressor binds to the lac operator to inhibit transcription in E. coli. This inhibition can be relieved by adding lactose or isopropyl-β-D-thiogalactopyranoside (IPTG).
   8731..9319    -  rep_origin     ori: high-copy-number ColE1/pMB1/pBR322/pUC origin of replication
   9490..10350   -  CDS            AmpR: β-lactamase; bla; confers resistance to ampicillin, carbenicillin, and related antibiotics
  10351..10455   -  promoter       AmpR promoter: bla
