[The description below was written by a language model from this plasmid's Addgene catalogue record and pLannotate feature annotations shown in this document.]
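Description:
pPBbsr2-EBFP2-OptoSTIM1(CRY2clust) is a mammalian expression plasmid carrying a blue-fluorescent, light-activatable version of the calcium-channel activator STIM1. It is propagated in E. coli through a high-copy ColE1/pUC-type origin with ampicillin selection (AmpR under its own bla promoter). It also retains an f1 phage origin and cloning-vector remnants, including lacZα and lacI fragments, lac promoter/operator elements (annotated twice, suggesting a duplicated segment) and a T7 promoter. The catalogue lists the backbone as pCSIIbsr, whereas the "pPB" in the name suggests a piggyBac transposon design. The feature table annotates neither lentiviral LTRs nor transposon terminal repeats, so the record does not settle the integration mechanism. The annotated sequence is a partial NGS assembly of 10,478 nt, slightly shorter than the stated total of about 10.7 kb.

The payload is driven by a CAG-type promoter, made up of the CMV enhancer, chicken β-actin promoter and chimeric β-actin/β-globin intron, which gives strong constitutive expression. The coding region is arranged as EBFP2, then a fragment of Arabidopsis CRY2, then a fragment of human STIM1, consistent with a single fusion protein. The name indicates the CRY2clust variant, engineered for enhanced light-induced clustering. The short reverse-strand "9xHis" hit between CRY2 and STIM1 is probably a spurious match within a linker. In the OptoSTIM1 design, blue light oligomerises the CRY2 module, clustering the STIM1 fragment to open endogenous calcium channels and trigger calcium influx. An EMCV IRES links the blasticidin S deaminase gene (bsr) to the same transcript, ending at a bGH polyadenylation signal, so blasticidin resistance is coupled to transgene expression. The associated publication concerns calcium transients and prostaglandin E2 discharge, which fits use of the construct for optogenetic induction of calcium signals.
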