Addgene plasmid #184716: pPBbsr2-EBFP2-OptoSTIM1(CRY2clust)
Purpose: OptoSTIM1(CRY2clust)
Depositing lab: Michiyuki Matsuda. Depositing organization: Kyoto University, Graduate School of Biostudies. Publication: Calcium transients trigger switch-like discharge of prostaglandin E(2) in an extracellular signal-regulated kinase-dependent manner. Watabe T, Yamahira S, Takakura K, Thumkeo D, Narumiya S, Matsuda M, Terai K. eLife. 2024 Jan 26;12:RP86727. doi: 10.7554/eLife.86727. PubMed 38276879.
Backbone
  Vector backbone: pCSIIbsr
  Backbone size w/o insert (bp): 8000
  Total vector size (bp): 10700
  Vector type: Mammalian Expression
  Selectable markers: Blasticidin
Growth in bacteria
  Bacterial resistance: Ampicillin, 100 μg/mL
  Growth temperature: 37°C
  Growth strain: DH5alpha
  Copy number: Unknown
Gene/Insert
  Gene/Insert name: OptoSTIM1
  Species: Synthetic
  Insert size (bp): 2700
Terms and licenses: Academic/Nonprofit Terms; Industry Terms: Not Available to Industry
How to cite: pPBbsr2-EBFP2-OptoSTIM1(CRY2clust) was a gift from Michiyuki Matsuda (Addgene plasmid # 184716 ; http://n2t.net/addgene:184716 ; RRID:Addgene_184716)
